>Addgene plasmid #142722 | TFORF1078 | addgene full sequence | sequence record 395800 | Addgene NGS Result
TTAATGTAGTCTTATGCAATACTCTTGTAGTCTTGCAACATGGTAACGATGAGTTAGCAACATGCCTTAC
AAGGAGAGAAAAAGCACCGTGCATGCCGATTGGTGGAAGTAAGGTGGTACGATCGTGCCTTATTAGGAAG
GCAACAGACGGGTCTGACATGGATTGGACGAACCACTGAATTGCCGCATTGCAGAGATATTGTATTTAAG
TGCCTAGCTCGATACATAAACGGGTCTCTCTGGTTAGACCAGATCTGAGCCTGGGAGCTCTCTGGCTAAC
TAGGGAACCCACTGCTTAAGCCTCAATAAAGCTTGCCTTGAGTGCTTCAAGTAGTGTGTGCCCGTCTGTT
GTGTGACTCTGGTAACTAGAGATCCCTCAGACCCTTTTAGTCAGTGTGGAAAATCTCTAGCAGTGGCGCC
CGAACAGGGACTTGAAAGCGAAAGGGAAACCAGAGGAGCTCTCTCGACGCAGGACTCGGCTTGCTGAAGC
GCGCACGGCAAGAGGCGAGGGGCGGCGACTGGTGAGTACGCCAAAAATTTTGACTAGCGGAGGCTAGAAG
GAGAGAGATGGGTGCGAGAGCGTCAGTATTAAGCGGGGGAGAATTAGATCGCGATGGGAAAAAATTCGGT
TAAGGCCAGGGGGAAAGAAAAAATATAAATTAAAACATATAGTATGGGCAAGCAGGGAGCTAGAACGATT
CGCAGTTAATCCTGGCCTGTTAGAAACATCAGAAGGCTGTAGACAAATACTGGGACAGCTACAACCATCC
CTTCAGACAGGATCAGAAGAACTTAGATCATTATATAATACAGTAGCAACCCTCTATTGTGTGCATCAAA
GGATAGAGATAAAAGACACCAAGGAAGCTTTAGACAAGATAGAGGAAGAGCAAAACAAAAGTAAGACCAC
CGCACAGCAAGCGGCCGCTGATCTTCAGACCTGGAGGAGGAGATATGAGGGACAATTGGAGAAGTGAATT
ATATAAATATAAAGTAGTAAAAATTGAACCATTAGGAGTAGCACCCACCAAGGCAAAGAGAAGAGTGGTG
CAGAGAGAAAAAAGAGCAGTGGGAATAGGAGCTTTGTTCCTTGGGTTCTTGGGAGCAGCAGGAAGCACTA
TGGGCGCAGCGTCAATGACGCTGACGGTACAGGCCAGACAATTATTGTCTGGTATAGTGCAGCAGCAGAA
CAATTTGCTGAGGGCTATTGAGGCGCAACAGCATCTGTTGCAACTCACAGTCTGGGGCATCAAGCAGCTC
CAGGCAAGAATCCTGGCTGTGGAAAGATACCTAAAGGATCAACAGCTCCTGGGGATTTGGGGTTGCTCTG
GAAAACTCATTTGCACCACTGCTGTGCCTTGGAATGCTAGTTGGAGTAATAAATCTCTGGAACAGATTTG
GAATCACACGACCTGGATGGAGTGGGACAGAGAAATTAACAATTACACAAGCTTAATACACTCCTTAATT
GAAGAATCGCAAAACCAGCAAGAAAAGAATGAACAAGAATTATTGGAATTAGATAAATGGGCAAGTTTGT
GGAATTGGTTTAACATAACAAATTGGCTGTGGTATATAAAATTATTCATAATGATAGTAGGAGGCTTGGT
AGGTTTAAGAATAGTTTTTGCTGTACTTTCTATAGTGAATAGAGTTAGGCAGGGATATTCACCATTATCG
TTTCAGACCCACCTCCCAACCCCGAGGGGACCCATGCATTGCATCTCAATTAGTCAGCAACCAGGTGTGG
AAAGTCCCCAGGCTCCCCAGCAGGCAGAAGTATGCAAAGCATGCGTCTCAATTAGTCAGCAACCATAGTC
CCGCCCCTAACTCCGCCCATCCCGCCCCTAACTCCGCCCAGTTCCGCCCATTCTCCGCCCCATGGCTGAC
TAATTTTTTTTATTTATGCAGAGGCCGAGGCCGCCTCGGCCTCTGAGCTATTCCAGAAGTAGTGAGGAGG
CTTTTTTGGAGGCCTAGGCTTTTGCAAAAAGCTTTCTAGAGGTACCACCGGAGCTTACCATGACCGAGTA
CAAGCCCACGGTGCGCCTCGCCACCCGCGACGACGTCCCCAGGGCCGTACGCACCCTCGCCGCCGCGTTC
GCCGACTACCCCGCCACGCGCCACACCGTCGATCCGGACCGCCACATCGAGCGGGTCACCGAGCTGCAAG
AACTCTTCCTCACGCGCGTCGGGCTCGACATCGGCAAGGTGTGGGTCGCGGACGACGGCGCCGCCGTGGC
GGTCTGGACCACGCCGGAGAGCGTCGAAGCGGGGGCGGTGTTCGCCGAGATCGGCCCGCGCATGGCCGAG
TTGAGCGGTTCCCGGCTGGCCGCGCAGCAACAGATGGAAGGCCTCCTGGCGCCGCACCGGCCCAAGGAGC
CCGCGTGGTTCCTGGCCACCGTCGGCGTCTCGCCCGACCACCAGGGCAAGGGTCTGGGCAGCGCCGTCGT
GCTCCCCGGAGTGGAGGCGGCCGAGCGCGCCGGGGTGCCCGCCTTCCTGGAGACCTCCGCGCCCCGCAAC
CTCCCCTTCTACGAGCGGCTCGGCTTCACCGTCACCGCCGACGTCGAGGTGCCCGAAGGACCGCGCACCT
GGTGCATGACCCGCAAGCCCGGTGCCAGTTAACGAATTCTAGATCTTGAGACAAATGGCAGTATTCATCC
ACAATTTTAAAAGAAAAGGGGGGATTGGGGGGTACAGTGCAGGGGAAAGAATAGTAGACATAATAGCAAC
AGACATACAAACTAAAGAATTACAAAAACAAATTACAAAAATTCAAAATTTTCGGGTTTATTACAGGGAC
AGCAGAGATCCACTTTGGCGCCGGCTCGAGGCCTGCAGGTGCAAAGATGGATAAAGTTTTAAACAGAGAG
GAATCTTTGCAGCTAATGGACCTTCTAGGTCTTGAAAGGAGTGGGAATTGGCTCCGGTGCCCGTCAGTGG
GCAGAGCGCACATCGCCCACAGTCCCCGAGAAGTTGGGGGGAGGGGTCGGCAATTGAACCGGTGCCTAGA
GAAGGTGGCGCGGGGTAAACTGGGAAAGTGATGTCGTGTACTGGCTCCGCCTTTTTCCCGAGGGTGGGGG
AGAACCGTATATAAGTGCAGTAGTCGCCGTGAACGTTCTTTTTCGCAACGGGTTTGCCGCCAGAACACAG
GTAAGTGCCGTGTGTGGTTCCCGCGGGCCTGGCCTCTTTACGGGTTATGGCCCTTGCGTGCCTTGAATTA
CTTCCACCTGGCTGCAGTACGTGATTCTTGATCCCGAGCTTCGGGTTGGAAGTGGGTGGGAGAGTTCGAG
GCCTTGCGCTTAAGGAGCCCCTTCGCCTCGTGCTTGAGTTGAGGCCTGGCCTGGGCGCTGGGGCCGCCGC
GTGCGAATCTGGTGGCACCTTCGCGCCTGTCTCGCTGCTTTCGATAAGTCTCTAGCCATTTAAAATTTTT
GATGACCTGCTGCGACGCTTTTTTTCTGGCAAGATAGTCTTGTAAATGCGGGCCAAGATCTGCACACTGG
TATTTCGGTTTTTGGGGCCGCGGGCGGCGACGGGGCCCGTGCGTCCCAGCGCACATGTTCGGCGAGGCGG
GGCCTGCGAGCGCGGCCACCGAGAATCGGACGGGGGTAGTCTCAAGCTGGCCGGCCTGCTCTGGTGCCTG
GCCTCGCGCCGCCGTGTATCGCCCCGCCCTGGGCGGCAAGGCTGGCCCGGTCGGCACCAGTTGCGTGAGC
GGAAAGATGGCCGCTTCCCGGCCCTGCTGCAGGGAGCTCAAAATGGAGGACGCGGCGCTCGGGAGAGCGG
GCGGGTGAGTCACCCACACAAAGGAAAAGGGCCTTTCCGTCCTCAGCCGTCGCTTCATGTGACTCCACGG
AGTACCGGGCGCCGTCCAGGCACCTCGATTAGTTCTCGAGCTTTTGGAGTACGTCGTCTTTAGGTTGGGG
GGAGGGGTTTTATGCGATGGAGTTTCCCCACACTGAGTGGGTGGAGACTGAAGTTAGGCCAGCTTGGCAC
TTGATGTAATTCTCCTTGGAATTTGCCCTTTTTGAGTTTGGATCTTGGTTCATTCTCAAGCCTCAGACAG
TGGTTCAAAGTTTTTTTCTTCCATTTCAGGTGTCGTGAGGCTAGCACCGCCACCATGATAACCACCCTCC
CATCTCTCCTACCCGCCAGCCTCGCCAGTATCTCCCACCGAGTCACGAATCTCCCATCTAACTCCCTCTC
ACACAACCCAGGCCTCTCCAAGCCTGACTTTCCCGGAAACTCCAGTCCAGGTCTTCCTTCCTCCTCCAGC
CCAGGCCGGGACCTGGGGGCTCCTGCCGGATCCATGGGGGCGGCCAGCTGCGAGGATGAGGAGCTGGAAT
TTAAGCTGGTGTTCGGGGAGGAAAAGGAGGCCCCCCCGCTGGGCGCGGGGGGATTGGGGGAAGAACTGGA
CTCAGAGGATGCCCCGCCATGCTGCCGTCTGGCCTTGGGAGAGCCCCCTCCCTATGGCGCTGCACCTATC
GGTATTCCCCGACCTCCACCCCCTCGGCCTGGCATGCATTCGCCACCGCCGCGACCAGCCCCCTCACCTG
GCACCTGGGAGAGCCAGCCCGCCAGGTCGGTGAGGCTGGGAGGACCAGGAGGGGGTGCTGGGGGTGCTGG
GGGTGGCCGTGTTCTCGAGTGTCCCAGCATCCGCATCACCTCCATCTCTCCCACGCCGGAGCCGCCAGCA
GCGCTGGAGGACAACCCTGATGCCTGGGGGGACGGCTCTCCTAGAGATTACCCCCCACCAGAAGGCTTTG
GGGGCTACAGAGAAGCAGGGGGCCAGGGTGGGGGGGCCTTCTTCAGCCCAAGCCCTGGCAGCAGCAGCCT
GTCCTCGTGGAGCTTCTTCTCCGATGCCTCTGACGAGGCAGCCCTGTATGCAGCCTGCGACGAGGTGGAG
TCTGAGCTAAATGAGGCGGCCTCCCGCTTTGGCCTGGGCTCCCCGCTGCCCTCGCCCCGGGCCTCCCCTC
GGCCATGGACCCCCGAAGATCCCTGGAGCCTGTATGGTCCAAGCCCCGGAGGCCGAGGGCCAGAGGATAG
CTGGCTACTCCTCAGTGCTCCTGGGCCCACCCCAGCCTCCCCGCGGCCTGCCTCTCCATGTGGCAAGCGG
CGCTATTCCAGCTCGGGAACCCCATCTTCAGCCTCCCCAGCTCTGTCCCGCCGTGGCAGCCTGGGGGAAG
AGGGGTCTGAGCCACCTCCACCACCCCCATTGCCTCTGGCCCGGGACCCGGGCTCCCCTGGTCCCTTTGA
CTATGTGGGGGCCCCACCAGCTGAGAGCATCCCTCAGAAGACACGGCGGACTTCCAGCGAGCAGGCAGTG
GCTCTGCCTCGGTCTGAGGAGCCTGCCTCATGCAATGGGAAGCTGCCCTTGGGAGCAGAGGAGTCTGTGG
CTCCTCCAGGAGGTTCCCGGAAGGAGGTGGCTGGCATGGACTACCTGGCAGTGCCCTCCCCACTCGCTTG
GTCCAAGGCCCGGATTGGGGGACACAGCCCTATCTTCAGGACCTCTGCCCTACCCCCACTGGACTGGCCT
CTGCCCAGCCAATATGAGCAGCTGGAGCTGAGGATCGAGGTACAGCCTAGAGCCCACCACCGGGCCCACT
ATGAGACAGAAGGCAGCCGTGGAGCTGTCAAAGCTGCCCCTGGCGGTCACCCCGTAGTCAAGCTCCTAGG
CTACAGTGAGAAGCCACTGACCCTACAGATGTTCATCGGCACTGCAGATGAAAGGAACCTGCGGCCTCAT
GCCTTCTATCAGGTGCACCGTATCACAGGCAAGATGGTGGCCACGGCCAGCTATGAAGCCGTAGTCAGTG
GCACCAAGGTGTTGGAGATGACTCTGCTGCCTGAGAACAACATGGCGGCCAACATTGACTGCGCGGGAAT
CCTGAAGCTTCGGAATTCAGACATTGAGCTTCGGAAGGGTGAGACGGACATCGGGCGCAAAAACACACGT
GTACGGCTGGTGTTCCGGGTACACGTGCCCCAGGGCGGCGGGAAGGTCGTCTCAGTACAGGCAGCATCGG
TGCCCATCGAGTGCTCCCAGCGCTCAGCCCAGGAGCTGCCCCAGGTGGAGGCCTACAGCCCCAGTGCCTG
CTCTGTGAGAGGAGGCGAGGAACTGGTACTGACTGGCTCCAACTTCCTGCCAGACTCCAAGGTGGTGTTC
ATTGAGAGGGGTCCTGATGGGAAGCTGCAATGGGAGGAGGAGGCCACAGTGAACCGACTGCAGAGCAACG
AGGTGACGCTGACCCTGACTGTCCCCGAGTACAGCAACAAGAGGGTTTCCCGGCCAGTCCAGGTCTACTT
TTATGTCTCCAATGGGCGGAGGAAACGCAGTCCTACCCAGAGTTTCAGGTTTCTGCCTGTGATCTGCAAA
GAGGAGCCCCTACCGGACTCATCTCTGCGGGGTTTCCCTTCAGCATCGGCAACCCCCTTTGGCACTGACA
TGGACTTCTCACCACCCAGGCCCCCCTACCCCTCCTATCCCCATGAAGACCCTGCTTGCGAAACTCCTTA
CCTATCAGAAGGCTTCGGCTATGGCATGCCCCCTCTGTACCCCCAGACGGGGCCCCCACCATCCTACAGA
CCGGGCCTGCGGATGTTCCCTGAGACTAGGGGTACCACAGTGAGTGAGATCATTGGCCGAGACCTGAGTG
GCTTCCCTGCACCTCCTGGAGAAGAGCCTCCTGCCTAGTAATGAACTAGTCCGTAACTTGAAAGTATTTC
GATTTCTTGGCTTTATATATCTTGTGGAAAGGACGACATCCCTTCTCTTTATCCCTGGGAACGCGTTAAG
TCGACAATCAACCTCTGGATTACAAAATTTGTGAAAGATTGACTGGTATTCTTAACTATGTTGCTCCTTT
TACGCTATGTGGATACGCTGCTTTAATGCCTTTGTATCATGCTATTGCTTCCCGTATGGCTTTCATTTTC
TCCTCCTTGTATAAATCCTGGTTGCTGTCTCTTTATGAGGAGTTGTGGCCCGTTGTCAGGCAACGTGGCG
TGGTGTGCACTGTGTTTGCTGACGCAACCCCCACTGGTTGGGGCATTGCCACCACCTGTCAGCTCCTTTC
CGGGACTTTCGCTTTCCCCCTCCCTATTGCCACGGCGGAACTCATCGCCGCCTGCCTTGCCCGCTGCTGG
ACAGGGGCTCGGCTGTTGGGCACTGACAATTCCGTGGTGTTGTCGGGGAAATCATCGTCCTTTCCTTGGC
TGCTCGCCTGTGTTGCCACCTGGATTCTGCGCGGGACGTCCTTCTGCTACGTCCCTTCGGCCCTCAATCC
AGCGGACCTTCCTTCCCGCGGCCTGCTGCCGGCTCTGCGGCCTCTTCCGCGTCTTCGCCTTCGCCCTCAG
ACGAGTCGGATCTCCCTTTGGGCCGCCTCCCCGCGTCGACTTTAAGACCAATGACTTACAAGGCAGCTGT
AGATCTTAGCCACTTTTTAAAAGAAAAGGGGGGACTGGAAGGGCTAATTCACTCCCAACGAAGACAAGAT
CTGCTTTTTGCTTGTACTGGGTCTCTCTGGTTAGACCAGATCTGAGCCTGGGAGCTCTCTGGCTAACTAG
GGAACCCACTGCTTAAGCCTCAATAAAGCTTGCCTTGAGTGCTTCAAGTAGTGTGTGCCCGTCTGTTGTG
TGACTCTGGTAACTAGAGATCCCTCAGACCCTTTTAGTCAGTGTGGAAAATCTCTAGCAGTACGTATAGT
AGTTCATGTCATCTTATTATTCAGTATTTATAACTTGCAAAGAAATGAATATCAGAGAGTGAGAGGAACT
TGTTTATTGCAGCTTATAATGGTTACAAATAAAGCAATAGCATCACAAATTTCACAAATAAAGCATTTTT
TTCACTGCATTCTAGTTGTGGTTTGTCCAAACTCATCAATGTATCTTATCATGTCTGGCTCTAGCTATCC
CGCCCCTAACTCCGCCCATCCCGCCCCTAACTCCGCCCAGTTCCGCCCATTCTCCGCCCCATGGCTGACT
AATTTTTTTTATTTATGCAGAGGCCGAGGCCGCCTCGGCCTCTGAGCTATTCCAGAAGTAGTGAGGAGGC
TTTTTTGGAGGCCTAGGGACGTACCCAATTCGCCCTATAGTGAGTCGTATTACGCGCGCTCACTGGCCGT
CGTTTTACAACGTCGTGACTGGGAAAACCCTGGCGTTACCCAACTTAATCGCCTTGCAGCACATCCCCCT
TTCGCCAGCTGGCGTAATAGCGAAGAGGCCCGCACCGATCGCCCTTCCCAACAGTTGCGCAGCCTGAATG
GCGAATGGG
[124 nt withheld, positions 8270-8393]
C
[91 nt withheld, positions 8395-8485]
A
[49 nt withheld, positions 8487-8535]
CCTTTGACGTTGGAGTCCACGTTCTTT
[37 nt withheld, positions 8563-8599]
ACCCTATCTCGGTCTATTCTTTTGATTTATAAGGGATTTTGCCGATTTCGGCCTATTGGTTAAAAAATGA
GCTGATTTAACAAAAATTTAACGCGAATTTTAACAAAATATTAACGCTTACAATTTAGGTGGCACTTTTC
GGGGAAATGTGCGCGGAACCCCTATTTGTTTATTTTTCTAAATACATTCAAATATGTATCCGCTCATGAG
ACAATAACCCTGATAAATGCTTCAATAATATTGAAAAAGGAAGAGTATGAGTATTCAACATTTCCGTGTC
GCCCTTATTCCCTTTTTTGCGGCATTTTGCCTTCCTGTTTTTGCTCACCCAGAAACGCTGGTGAAAGTAA
AAGATGCTGAAGATCAGTTGGGTGCACGAGTGGGTTACATCGAACTGGATCTCAACAGCGGTAAGATCCT
TGAGAGTTTTCGCCCCGAAGAACGTTTTCCAATGATGAGCACTTTTAAAGTTCTGCTATGTGGCGCGGTA
TTATCCCGTATTGACGCCGGGCAAGAGCAACTCGGTCGCCGCATACACTATTCTCAGAATGACTTGGTTG
AGTACTCACCAGTCACAGAAAAGCATCTTACGGATGGCATGACAGTAAGAGAATTATGCAGTGCTGCCAT
AACCATGAGTGATAACACTGCGGCCAACTTACTTCTGACAACGATCGGAGGACCGAAGGAGCTAACCGCT
TTTTTGCACAACATGGGGGATCATGTAACTCGCCTTGATCGTTGGGAACCGGAGCTGAATGAAGCCATAC
CAAACGACGAGCGTGACACCACGATGCCTGTAGCAATGGCAACAACGTTGCGCAAACTATTAACTGGCGA
ACTACTTACTCTAGCTTCCCGGCAACAATTAATAGACTGGATGGAGGCGGATAAAGTTGCAGGACCACTT
CTGCGCTCGGCCCTTCCGGCTGGCTGGTTTATTGCTGATAAATCTGGAGCCGGTGAGCGTGGGTCTCGCG
GTATCATTGCAGCACTGGGGCCAGATGGTAAGCCCTCCCGTATCGTAGTTATCTACACGACGGGGAGTCA
GGCAACTATGGATGAACGAAATAGACAGATCGCTGAGATAGGTGCCTCACTGATTAAGCATTGGTAACTG
TCAGACCAAGTTTACTCATATATACTTTAGATTGATTTAAAACTTCATTTTTAATTTAAAAGGATCTAGG
TGAAGATCCTTTTTGATAATCTCATGACCAAAATCCCTTAACGTGAGTTTTCGTTCCACTGAGCGTCAGA
CCCCGTAGAAAAGATCAAAGGATCTTCTTGAGATCCTTTTTTTCTGCGCGTAATCTGCTGCTTGCAAACA
AAAAAACCACCGCTACCAGCGGTGGTTTGTTTGCCGGATCAAGAGCTACCAACTCTTTTTCCGAAGGTAA
CTGGCTTCAGCAGAGCGCAGATACCAAATACTGTTCTTCTAGTGTAGCCGTAGTTAGGCCACCACTTCAA
GAACTCTGTAGCACCGCCTACATACCTCGCTCTGCTAATCCTGTTACCAGTGGCTGCTGCCAGTGGCGAT
AAGTCGTGTCTTACCGGGTTGGACTCAAGACGATAGTTACCGGATAAGGCGCAGCGGTCGGGCTGAACGG
GGGGTTCGTGCACACAGCCCAGCTTGGAGCGAACGACCTACACCGAACTGAGATACCTACAGCGTGAGCT
ATGAGAAAGCGCCACGCTTCCCGAAGGGAGAAAGGCGGACAGGTATCCGGTAAGCGGCAGGGTCGGAACA
GGAGAGCGCACGAGGGAGCTTCCAGGGGGAAACGCCTGGTATCTTTATAGTCCTGTCGGGTTTCGCCACC
TCTGACTTGAGCGTCGATTTTTGTGATGCTCGTCAGGGGGGCGGAGCCTATGGAAAAACGCCAGCAACGC
GGCCTTTTTACGGTTCCTGGCCTTTTGCTGGCCTTTTGCTCACATGTTCTTTCCTGCGTTATCCCCTGAT
TCTGTGGATAACCGTATTACCGCCTTTGAGTGAGCTGATACCGCTCGCCGCAGCCGAACGACCGAGCGCA
GCGAGTCAGTGAGCGAGGAAGCGGAAGAGCGCCCAATACGCAAACCGCCTCTCCCCGCGCGTTGGCCGAT
TCATTAATGCAGCTGGCACGACAGGTTTCCCGACTGGAAAGCGGGCAGTGAGCGCAACGCAATTAATGTG
AGTTAGCTCACTCATTAGGCACCCCAGGCTTTACACTTTATGCTTCCGGCTCGTATGTTGTGTGGAATTG
TGAGCGGATAACAATTTCACACAGGAAACAGCTATGACCATGATTACGCCAAGCGCGCAATTAACCCTCA
CTAAAGGGAACAAAAGCTGGAGCTGCAAGC
Features (pLannotate 1.2.2; 31 found; start..end, strand, type, name):
      5..231     +  promoter       RSV promoter: Rous sarcoma virus enhancer/promoter
    232..412     +  LTR            5' LTR (truncated): truncated 5' long terminal repeat (LTR) from HIV-1
    459..584     +  misc_feature   HIV-1 Ψ: packaging signal of human immunodeficiency virus type 1
    568..931     +  CDS            HIV-1 gag (fragment): gag protein from human immunodeficiency virus 1; gag
   1077..1310    +  misc_feature   RRE: The Rev response element (RRE) of HIV-1 allows for Rev-dependent mRNA export from the nucleus to the cytoplasm.
   1687..1713    +  CDS            Rev (fragment): human immunodeficiency virus 1 (HIV-1) Rev protein; rev; enhances nuclear export of unspliced and incompletely spliced viral mRNAs
   1720..1743    +  promoter       SV40 promoter (fragment): SV40 early promoter
   1744..1815    +  promoter       SV40 promoter (fragment): SV40 enhancer and early promoter
   1839..1974    +  rep_origin     SV40 ori: SV40 origin of replication
   2020..2616    +  CDS            PuroR (fragment): puromycin N-acetyltransferase; pac from Streptomyces; confers resistance to puromycin
   2665..2782    +  misc_feature   cPPT/CTS: central polypurine tract and central termination sequence of HIV-1
   2847..2913    +  CDS            small t antigen (fragment): SV40 (simian virus 40) small t antigen
   2920..4098    +  promoter       EF-1α promoter: strong constitutive promoter for human elongation factor EF-1α
   4304..6685    +  CDS            NFATC4 (fragment): NFAC4_HUMAN - Also known as NFAT3 From Homo sapiens (Human).
   6701..6754    +  promoter       U6 promoter (fragment): RNA polymerase III promoter for human U6 snRNA
   6796..7384    +  misc_feature   WPRE: woodchuck hepatitis virus posttranscriptional regulatory element
   7435..7454    +  misc_feature   cPPT/CTS (fragment): central polypurine tract and central termination sequence of HIV-1
   7456..7689    +  LTR            3' LTR (ΔU3): self-inactivating 3' long terminal repeat (LTR) from HIV-1
   7767..7888    +  polyA_signal   SV40 poly(A) signal: SV40 polyadenylation signal
   7928..8063    +  rep_origin     SV40 ori: SV40 origin of replication
   8084..8102    -  promoter       T7 promoter: promoter for bacteriophage T7 RNA polymerase
   8110..8265    +  CDS            lacZα (fragment): LacZα fragment of β-galactosidase; lacZ fragment
   8270..8698    +  rep_origin     f1 ori (sequence partly withheld): f1 bacteriophage origin of replication; arrow indicates direction of (+) strand synthesis
   8751..8855    +  promoter       AmpR promoter: bla
   8856..9716    +  CDS            AmpR: β-lactamase; bla; confers resistance to ampicillin, carbenicillin, and related antibiotics
   9887..10475   +  rep_origin     ori: high-copy-number ColE1/pMB1/pBR322/pUC origin of replication
  10658..10750   +  CDS            lacI (fragment): lac repressor; lacI; The lac repressor binds to the lac operator to inhibit transcription in E. coli. This inhibition can be relieved by adding lactose or isopropyl-β-D-thiogalactopyranoside (IPTG).
  10763..10784   +  protein_bind   CAP binding site: CAP binding activates transcription in the presence of cAMP. E. coli catabolite activator protein
  10799..10829   +  promoter       lac promoter: promoter for the E. coli lac operon
  10833..10855   +  protein_bind   lac operator (fragment): The lac repressor binds to the lac operator to inhibit transcription in E. coli. This inhibition can be relieved by adding lactose or isopropyl-β-D-thiogalactopyranoside (IPTG). lac repressor encoded by lacI
  10898..10916   +  promoter       T3 promoter: promoter for bacteriophage T3 RNA polymerase
