[The description below was written by a language model from this plasmid's Addgene catalogue record and pLannotate feature annotations shown in this document.]
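Description:
TFORF1078 is a lentiviral mammalian expression plasmid built on the pLX_TRC317 backbone, and belongs to a barcoded library of transcription factor open reading frames. It carries human NFATC4 (also called NFAT3), a synthesized ORF corresponding to one specific transcript isoform, placed downstream of the strong constitutive EF-1α promoter. According to the catalogue entry, each clone in the collection also holds a unique 24-bp barcode that identifies the transcription factor in pooled screens. The barcode is not annotated as a separate feature in the table, so its position cannot be stated from the record. A WPRE follows the ORF to enhance transcript stability and expression.

The viral framework has a third-generation, self-inactivating layout. An RSV promoter drives a truncated HIV-1 5' LTR, followed by the Ψ packaging signal with a partial gag sequence, the Rev response element for Rev-dependent nuclear export, a cPPT/CTS, and a ΔU3 3' LTR that disables LTR promoter activity after integration. Upstream of the EF-1α cassette, an SV40 early promoter/origin region drives puromycin N-acetyltransferase, which allows selection of transduced cells. An SV40 polyadenylation signal lies beyond the 3' LTR. Several short annotated fragments (U6 promoter, small t antigen, lacZα, lacI) appear to be backbone remnants rather than functional units.

In bacteria the plasmid replicates from a high-copy ColE1/pUC-type origin and is selected with ampicillin through β-lactamase; an f1 origin is also present. The depositor warns that recombination can occur during propagation, as is common for LTR-containing plasmids. The construct is intended for overexpressing NFATC4 alone or within pooled transcription factor screens, such as directed differentiation studies.
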