Addgene plasmid #142722: TFORF1078
Purpose: Lentiviral vector for overexpressing transcription factor ORFs with unique 24-bp barcodes. Barcodes facilitate identification of transcription factors in pooled screens.
Depositing lab: Feng Zhang. Depositing organization: Broad Institute. Publication: A transcription factor atlas of directed differentiation. Joung J, Ma S, Tay T, Geiger-Schuller KR, Kirchgatterer PC, Verdine VK, Guo B, Arias-Garcia MA, Allen WE, Singh A, Kuksenko O, Abudayyeh OO, Gootenberg JS, Fu Z, Macrae RK, Buenrostro JD, Regev A, Zhang F. Cell. 2023 Jan 5;186(1):209-229.e26. doi: 10.1016/j.cell.2022.11.026. PubMed 36608654.
Backbone
  Vector backbone: pLX_TRC317
  Backbone manufacturer: Broad Institute Genetic Perturbation Platform
  Backbone size w/o insert (bp): 8264
  Vector type: Mammalian Expression, Lentiviral
  Selectable markers: Puromycin
Growth in bacteria
  Bacterial resistance: Ampicillin, 100 μg/mL
  Growth temperature: 37°C
  Growth strain: NEB Stable
  Copy number: High Copy
Gene/Insert
  Gene/Insert name: NFATC4
  Species: H. sapiens (human)
  Insert size (bp): 2675
  Entrez Gene: NFATC4 (a.k.a. NF-AT3, NF-ATC4, NFAT3)
  Promoter: EF1a
  Cloning method: Unknown
  Sequencing primers: 5′ GGGTGGAGACTGAAGTTAGGCCAG; 3′ CACATAGCGTAAAAGGAGCAACATAG
Terms and licenses: Academic/Nonprofit Terms; Industry Terms: Not Available to Industry
Depositor comments: NM_001198967,ENST00000554591 . The transcription factor ORF portion of this plasmid was synthesized by Genewiz. Please test multiple small colonies in case of plasmid recombination. To make this collection available in a timely manner, a portion of this collection was not fully sequenced by Addgene. If an Addgene verified full plasmid sequence is not available, please contact us prior to placing an order to request the full sequence.
How to cite: TFORF1078 was a gift from Feng Zhang (Addgene plasmid # 142722 ; http://n2t.net/addgene:142722 ; RRID:Addgene_142722)
