>Addgene plasmid #142722 | TFORF1078 | depositor partial sequence | sequence record 280304 | Insert
ACCGCCACCATGATAACCACCCTCCCATCTCTCCTACCCGCCAGCCTCGCCAGTATCTCCCACCGAGTCA
CGAATCTCCCATCTAACTCCCTCTCACACAACCCAGGCCTCTCCAAGCCTGACTTTCCCGGAAACTCCAG
TCCAGGTCTTCCTTCCTCCTCCAGCCCAGGCCGGGACCTGGGGGCTCCTGCCGGATCCATGGGGGCGGCC
AGCTGCGAGGATGAGGAGCTGGAATTTAAGCTGGTGTTCGGGGAGGAAAAGGAGGCCCCCCCGCTGGGCG
CGGGGGGATTGGGGGAAGAACTGGACTCAGAGGATGCCCCGCCATGCTGCCGTCTGGCCTTGGGAGAGCC
CCCTCCCTATGGCGCTGCACCTATCGGTATTCCCCGACCTCCACCCCCTCGGCCTGGCATGCATTCGCCA
CCGCCGCGACCAGCCCCCTCACCTGGCACCTGGGAGAGCCAGCCCGCCAGGTCGGTGAGGCTGGGAGGAC
CAGGAGGGGGTGCTGGGGGTGCTGGGGGTGGCCGTGTTCTCGAGTGTCCCAGCATCCGCATCACCTCCAT
CTCTCCCACGCCGGAGCCGCCAGCAGCGCTGGAGGACAACCCTGATGCCTGGGGGGACGGCTCTCCTAGA
GATTACCCCCCACCAGAAGGCTTTGGGGGCTACAGAGAAGCAGGGGGCCAGGGTGGGGGGGCCTTCTTCA
GCCCAAGCCCTGGCAGCAGCAGCCTGTCCTCGTGGAGCTTCTTCTCCGATGCCTCTGACGAGGCAGCCCT
GTATGCAGCCTGCGACGAGGTGGAGTCTGAGCTAAATGAGGCGGCCTCCCGCTTTGGCCTGGGCTCCCCG
CTGCCCTCGCCCCGGGCCTCCCCTCGGCCATGGACCCCCGAAGATCCCTGGAGCCTGTATGGTCCAAGCC
CCGGAGGCCGAGGGCCAGAGGATAGCTGGCTACTCCTCAGTGCTCCTGGGCCCACCCCAGCCTCCCCGCG
GCCTGCCTCTCCATGTGGCAAGCGGCGCTATTCCAGCTCGGGAACCCCATCTTCAGCCTCCCCAGCTCTG
TCCCGCCGTGGCAGCCTGGGGGAAGAGGGGTCTGAGCCACCTCCACCACCCCCATTGCCTCTGGCCCGGG
ACCCGGGCTCCCCTGGTCCCTTTGACTATGTGGGGGCCCCACCAGCTGAGAGCATCCCTCAGAAGACACG
GCGGACTTCCAGCGAGCAGGCAGTGGCTCTGCCTCGGTCTGAGGAGCCTGCCTCATGCAATGGGAAGCTG
CCCTTGGGAGCAGAGGAGTCTGTGGCTCCTCCAGGAGGTTCCCGGAAGGAGGTGGCTGGCATGGACTACC
TGGCAGTGCCCTCCCCACTCGCTTGGTCCAAGGCCCGGATTGGGGGACACAGCCCTATCTTCAGGACCTC
TGCCCTACCCCCACTGGACTGGCCTCTGCCCAGCCAATATGAGCAGCTGGAGCTGAGGATCGAGGTACAG
CCTAGAGCCCACCACCGGGCCCACTATGAGACAGAAGGCAGCCGTGGAGCTGTCAAAGCTGCCCCTGGCG
GTCACCCCGTAGTCAAGCTCCTAGGCTACAGTGAGAAGCCACTGACCCTACAGATGTTCATCGGCACTGC
AGATGAAAGGAACCTGCGGCCTCATGCCTTCTATCAGGTGCACCGTATCACAGGCAAGATGGTGGCCACG
GCCAGCTATGAAGCCGTAGTCAGTGGCACCAAGGTGTTGGAGATGACTCTGCTGCCTGAGAACAACATGG
CGGCCAACATTGACTGCGCGGGAATCCTGAAGCTTCGGAATTCAGACATTGAGCTTCGGAAGGGTGAGAC
GGACATCGGGCGCAAAAACACACGTGTACGGCTGGTGTTCCGGGTACACGTGCCCCAGGGCGGCGGGAAG
GTCGTCTCAGTACAGGCAGCATCGGTGCCCATCGAGTGCTCCCAGCGCTCAGCCCAGGAGCTGCCCCAGG
TGGAGGCCTACAGCCCCAGTGCCTGCTCTGTGAGAGGAGGCGAGGAACTGGTACTGACTGGCTCCAACTT
CCTGCCAGACTCCAAGGTGGTGTTCATTGAGAGGGGTCCTGATGGGAAGCTGCAATGGGAGGAGGAGGCC
ACAGTGAACCGACTGCAGAGCAACGAGGTGACGCTGACCCTGACTGTCCCCGAGTACAGCAACAAGAGGG
TTTCCCGGCCAGTCCAGGTCTACTTTTATGTCTCCAATGGGCGGAGGAAACGCAGTCCTACCCAGAGTTT
CAGGTTTCTGCCTGTGATCTGCAAAGAGGAGCCCCTACCGGACTCATCTCTGCGGGGTTTCCCTTCAGCA
TCGGCAACCCCCTTTGGCACTGACATGGACTTCTCACCACCCAGGCCCCCCTACCCCTCCTATCCCCATG
AAGACCCTGCTTGCGAAACTCCTTACCTATCAGAAGGCTTCGGCTATGGCATGCCCCCTCTGTACCCCCA
GACGGGGCCCCCACCATCCTACAGACCGGGCCTGCGGATGTTCCCTGAGACTAGGGGTACCACAGTGAGT
GAGATCATTGGCCGAGACCTGAGTGGCTTCCCTGCACCTCCTGGAGAAGAGCCTCCTGCCTAGTAATGAA
CTAGTCCGTAACTTGAAAGTATTTCGATTTCTTGGCTTTATATATCTTGTGGAAAGGACGACATCCCTTC
TCTTTATCCCTGGGA
