>Addgene plasmid #142722 | TFORF1078 | depositor partial sequence | sequence record 280305 | Barcode
CATCCCTTCTCTTTATCCCTGGGA
